Addgene plasmid #192383: LLP739_L2_pV01_0I_B3RT-OCS-Rluc_lacZ
Purpose: To act as the off state for testing of the alt B3 recombinase.
Depositing lab: Ryan Lister. Depositing organization: University of Western Australia. Publication: Synthetic memory circuits for stable cell reprogramming in plants. Lloyd JPB, Ly F, Gong P, Pflueger J, Swain T, Pflueger C, Fourie E, Khan MA, Kidd BN, Lister R. Nat Biotechnol. 2022 Jul 4. pii: 10.1038/s41587-022-01383-2. doi: 10.1038/s41587-022-01383-2. PubMed 35788565.
Backbone
  Vector backbone: pAGM4673
  Backbone manufacturer: Sylvestre Marillonnet
  Vector type: Plant Expression, Synthetic Biology
Growth in bacteria
  Bacterial resistance: Kanamycin, 50 μg/mL
  Growth temperature: 30°C
  Growth strain: DH5alpha
  Copy number: Unknown
Gene/Insert
  Gene/Insert name: Act2::B3RT-OCS-B3RT::Rluc
  Species: Renilla reniformis
  Tag / fusion protein: PEST (C terminal on insert)
  Cloning method: Restriction Enzyme; 5′ cloning site unknown (unknown if destroyed)
Terms and licenses: Academic/Nonprofit Terms; Industry Terms: Not Available to Industry
Depositor comments: Other genes: TCTP1::Fluc
How to cite: LLP739_L2_pV01_0I_B3RT-OCS-Rluc_lacZ was a gift from Ryan Lister (Addgene plasmid # 192383 ; http://n2t.net/addgene:192383 ; RRID:Addgene_192383)
