[The description below was written by a language model from this plasmid's Addgene catalogue record and pLannotate feature annotations shown in this document.]
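Description:
LLP739_L2_pV01_0I_B3RT-OCS-Rluc_lacZ is a level 2 modular-cloning binary vector built on the pAGM4673 backbone for plant expression and synthetic biology work. The 10.2 kb plasmid carries nopaline-type left and right T-DNA border repeats, so the payload between them can be delivered to plant cells through Agrobacterium. The backbone outside the borders has a broad-host-range incP oriV with its trfA replication initiator, a ColE1/pUC-type origin for E. coli, and a kanamycin resistance gene.

The main cassette is recorded as Act2::B3RT-OCS-B3RT::Rluc. An Act2 promoter is separated from a Renilla luciferase coding sequence by an octopine synthase terminator flanked by B3 recombinase target sites. The promoter and the B3RT sites themselves are not picked up in the feature table, but the OCS terminator sits between two TMV Ω leader fragments, consistent with this layout. While the terminator is in place, transcription should stop before reaching Rluc, which is the "off" state. Excision by the B3 recombinase would remove the block and switch the reporter on. The Rluc gene is preceded by the potato IV2 intron, which restricts expression to eukaryotic cells. It carries a C-terminal PEST degradation tag, apparently annotated as a DREB2A fragment, to shorten reporter half-life, and it ends with a CaMV polyadenylation signal.

A second unit, noted by the depositor as TCTP1::Fluc, expresses firefly luciferase with a gene 7 terminator, presumably as a constitutive normalisation control for dual-luciferase assays. A lacZα cassette with the lac promoter and operator remains near the right border, presumably as a blue/white screening position for adding further modules. The plasmid serves as the off-state control for testing the alternative B3 recombinase in plant memory circuits.
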