Features (pLannotate 1.2.2; 23 found; start..end, strand, type, name):
    824..844     +  misc_feature   TMV Ω (fragment): translational enhancer from the tobacco mosaic virus 5'-leader sequence (Gallie et al., 1988)
    878..1585    +  terminator     OCS terminator: octopine synthase terminator
   1619..1653    +  misc_feature   TMV Ω (fragment): translational enhancer from the tobacco mosaic virus 5'-leader sequence (Gallie et al., 1988)
   1685..1873    +  intron         IV2 intron: modified second intron of the potato ST-LS1 gene (Vancanneyt et al., 1990)
   1871..2776    +  CDS            LUCI_RENRE: Experimental evidence at protein level: Swiss-Prot protein existence level 1. Upon binding the substrate, the enzyme catalyzes an oxygenation, producing a very short-lived hydroperoxide that cyclizes into a dioxetanone structure, which collapses, releasing a CO(2) molecule. The spontaneous breakdown of the dioxetanone releases the energy (about 50 kcal/mole) that is necessary to generate the excited state of the coelenteramide product, which is the singlet form of the monoanion. In vivo the product undergoes the process of nonradiative energy transfer to an accessory protein, a green fluoresce
   2783..2857    +  CDS            DREB2A (fragment): DRE2A_ARATH - Also known as ERF045. Experimental evidence at protein level: Swiss-Prot protein existence level 1. Transcriptional activator that binds specifically to the DNA sequence 5'-[AG]CCGAC-3'. Binding to the C-repeat/DRE element mediates high salinity- and dehydration-inducible transcription. From Arabidopsis thaliana (Mouse-ear cress).
   2901..3075    +  polyA_signal   CaMV poly(A) signal: cauliflower mosaic virus polyadenylation signal
   3463..5112    +  CDS            LUCI_PHOPY: Experimental evidence at protein level: Swiss-Prot protein existence level 1. Produces green light with a wavelength of 562 nm. From Photinus pyralis (Common eastern firefly) (Lampyris pyralis).
   5135..5335    +  terminator     gene 7 terminator: transcription terminator for octopine-type Ti plasmid gene 7
   5351..5393    +  CDS            lacI (fragment): lac repressor; lacI; The lac repressor binds to the lac operator to inhibit transcription in E. coli. This inhibition can be relieved by adding lactose or isopropyl-β-D-thiogalactopyranoside (IPTG).
   5406..5427    +  protein_bind   CAP binding site: CAP binding activates transcription in the presence of cAMP. E. coli catabolite activator protein
   5442..5472    +  promoter       lac promoter: promoter for the E. coli lac operon
   5480..5496    +  protein_bind   lac operator: The lac repressor binds to the lac operator to inhibit transcription in E. coli. This inhibition can be relieved by adding lactose or isopropyl-β-D-thiogalactopyranoside (IPTG). lac repressor encoded by lacI
   5533..5589    -  misc_feature   MCS: pUC18/19 multiple cloning site
   5586..5743    +  CDS            lacZα (fragment): LacZα fragment of β-galactosidase; lacZ fragment
   5749..5848    -  misc_feature   bom (fragment): basis of mobility region from pBR322
   5971..5995    +  misc_feature   RB T-DNA repeat: right border repeat from nopaline C58 T-DNA
   6092..6723    +  rep_origin     oriV: incP origin of replication
   6814..6918    +  promoter       AmpR promoter: bla
   6919..7713    +  CDS            KanR: aminoglycoside phosphotransferase; aphA-3; confers resistance to kanamycin
   7884..8472    +  rep_origin     ori: high-copy-number ColE1/pMB1/pBR322/pUC origin of replication
   8808..9953    +  CDS            trfA: TRFA_ECOLX - Experimental evidence at protein level: Swiss-Prot protein existence level 1. Also involved in plasmid copy number control, promoting intermolecular coupling of protein bound iterons at oriV, which inhibits replication initiation. From Escherichia coli.
  10102..10126   +  misc_feature   LB T-DNA repeat: left border repeat from nopaline C58 T-DNA
>Addgene plasmid #192383 | LLP739_L2_pV01_0I_B3RT-OCS-Rluc_lacZ | addgene full sequence | sequence record 377980 | Addgene NGS Result
GTGCCGAATTCGGATCCGGAGTCGACAAAATTTAGAACGAACTTAATTATGATCTCAAATACATTGATAC
ATATCTCATCTAGATCTAGGTTATCATTATGTAAGAAAGTTTTGACGAATATGGCACGACAAAATGGCTA
GACTCGATGTAATTGGTATCTCAACTCAACATTATACTTATACCAAACATTAGTTAGACAAAATTTAAAC
AACTATTTTTTATGTATGCAAGAGTCAGCATATGTATAATTGATTCAGAATCGTTTTGACGAGTTCGGAT
GTAGTAGTAGCCATTATTTAATGTACATACTAATCGTGAATAGTGAATATGATGAAACATTGTATCTTAT
TGTATAAATATCCATAAACACATCATGAAAGACACTTTCTTTCACGGTCTGAATTAATTATGATACAATT
CTAATAGAAAACGAATTAAATTACGTTGAATTGTATGAAATCTAATTGAACAAGCCAACCACGACGACGA
CTAACGTTGCCTGGATTGACTCGGTTTAAGTTAACCACTAAAAAAACGGAGCTGTCATGTAACACGCGGA
TCGAGCAGGTCACAGTCATGAAGCCATCAAAGCAAAAGAACTAATCCAAGGGCTGAGATGATTAATTAGT
TTAAAAATTAGTTAACACGAGGGAAAAGGCTGTCTGACAGCCAGGTCACGTTATCTTTACCTGTGGTCGA
AATGATTCGTGTCTGTCGATTTTAATTATTTTTTTGAAAGGCCGAAAATAAAGTTGTAAGAGATAAACCC
GCCTATATAAATTCATATATTTTCCTCTCCGCTTTGAATACTGTATTTTTACAACAATTACCAACAACAA
CAAAGGTTGCTTAAGAATAAGTAATTCTTAAGCAACCCTGCTTTAATGAGATATGCGAGAAGCCTATGAT
CGCATGATATTTGCTTTCAATTCTGTTGTGCACGTTGTAAAAAACCTGAGCATGTGTAGCTCAGATCCTT
ACCGCCGGTTTCGGTTCATTCTAATGAATATATCACCCGTTACTATCGTATTTTTATGAATAATATTCTC
CGTTCAATTTACTGATTGTACCCTACTACTTATATGTACAATATTAAAATGAAAACAATATATTGTGCTG
AATAGGTTTATAGCGACATCTATGATAGAGCGCCACAATAACAAACAATTGCGTTTTATTATTACAAATC
CAATTTTAAAAAAAGCGGCAGAACCGGTCAAACCTAAAAGACTGATTACATAAATCTTATTCAAATTTCA
AAAGTGCCCCAGGGGCTAGTATCTACGACACACCGAGCGGCGAACTAATAACGCTCACTGAAGGGAACTC
CGGTTCCCCGCCGGCGCGCATGGGTGAGATTCCTTGAAGTTGAGTATTGGCCGTCCGCTCTACCGAAAGT
TACGGGCACCATTCAACCCGGTCCAGCACGGCGGCCGGGTAACCGACTTGCTGCCCCGAGAATTATGCAG
CATTTTTTTGGTGTATGTGGGCCCCAAATGAAGTGCAGGTCAAACCTTGACAGTGACGACAAATCGTTGG
GCGGGTCCAGGGCGAATTTTGCGACAACATGTCGAGGCTCAGCAGGGTTGCTTAAGAATAAGTAATTCTT
AAGCAACCCAACAAACAACATTACAATTACTATTTACAATTACAATGACTTCAAAGGTGTATGATCCTGA
GCAGGTAAGTTTCTGCTTCTACCTTTGATATATATATAATAATTATCATTAATTAGTAGTAATATAATAT
TTCAAATATTTTTTTCAAAATAAAAGAATGTAGTATATAGCAATTGCTTTTCTGTAGTTTATAAGTGTGT
ATATTTTAATTTATAACTTTTCTAATATATGACCAAAATTTGTTGATGTGCAGAGAAAAAGAATGATAAC
TGGTCCACAATGGTGGGCAAGATGTAAACAGATGAACGTGCTTGATTCTTTCATTAATTACTACGATTCA
GAAAAGCACGCTGAGAATGCAGTTATCTTTCTTCACGGAAACGCTGCATCTTCATATTTGTGGAGACATG
TTGTGCCTCACATTGAACCAGTGGCTAGGTGTATTATCCCAGATCTTATCGGAATGGGAAAGTCTGGTAA
ATCTGGAAATGGTTCTTACAGACTTTTGGATCATTATAAGTACCTCACAGCTTGGTTCGAACTTCTCAAC
TTACCTAAGAAGATTATTTTCGTTGGACACGATTGGGGTGCTTGCTTGGCATTCCATTACTCATACGAAC
ACCAAGATAAGATCAAAGCTATAGTTCATGCAGAGAGTGTTGTGGATGTGATAGAATCTTGGGATGAGTG
GCCAGATATTGAAGAGGATATTGCTTTGATCAAGTCTGAAGAGGGAGAAAAGATGGTTCTCGAAAATAAC
TTTTTCGTGGAAACTATGCTTCCTTCAAAGATTATGAGAAAATTGGAACCAGAAGAGTTTGCTGCATATC
TCGAACCTTTCAAGGAAAAAGGAGAGGTTAGAAGGCCAACACTCAGTTGGCCTAGGGAAATACCATTAGT
TAAGGGAGGTAAACCTGATGTTGTGCAGATCGTGAGAAATTATAACGCTTACCTTAGGGCATCAGATGAT
TTGCCTAAGATGTTCATCGAGTCAGATCCAGGATTTTTCAGTAATGCTATAGTTGAAGGTGCAAAGAAAT
TTCCAAACACCGAGTTCGTTAAGGTGAAAGGATTGCATTTCTCACAAGAAGATGCTCCTGATGAGATGGG
AAAGTATATTAAGTCTTTTGTTGAAAGAGTGCTCAAAAACGAGCAGGGTTCTCGATCTGATGCTTCTGAA
GTAACGTCAACAAGCTCCCAGTCTGAGGTATGCACAGTGGAAACGCCAGGTTGTGTTGGTTCTTAAGCTT
CTCTAGCTAGAGTCGATCGACAAGCTCGAGTTTCTCCATAATAATGTGTGAGTAGTTCCCAGATAAGGGA
ATTAGGGTTCCTATAGGGTTTCGCTCATGTGTTGAGCATATAAGAAACCCTTAGTATGTATTTGTATTTG
TAAAATACTTCTATCAATAAAATTTCTAATTCCTAAAACCAAAATCCAGTACTAAAATCCAGATCGCTGC
AAGAATTCAAGCTTGGAGCCAACACTCGAATCCCCACCCGTTGGACCAAACCCGGCTCATTAAGCGTCGG
TTCAGATTTATTTCCTTTATTTAAAAAAAAGGAAAGGGTAAAAAATAGAAAATTGGAAACAGTTAAAGCC
CAAAATTGTAATTTACCGAGAATTGTAAATTTACCTGAAAACCCTACGCTATAGTTTCGACTATAAATAC
CAAACTTAGGACCTCACTTCAGAATCCCCTCGTCGCTGCGTCTCTCTCCCGCAACCTTCGATTTTCGTTT
ATTCGCATCCATCGGAGAGAGAAAACAATCAATAAGCGACCTACTACAAACAAGTAAGTAAGAGAAAAAC
CAAAAGAAGAAGAGAAACAACAAGAAGAAGTAATGGAGGACGCCAAAAACATAAAGAAAGGCCCGGCGCC
ATTCTATCCTCTAGAGGATGGAACCGCTGGAGAGCAACTGCATAAGGCTATGAAGAGATACGCCCTGGTT
CCTGGAACAATTGCTTTTACAGATGCACATATCGAGGTGAACATCACGTACGCGGAATACTTCGAAATGT
CCGTTCGGTTGGCAGAAGCTATGAAACGATATGGGCTGAATACAAATCACAGAATCGTCGTATGCAGTGA
AAACTCTCTTCAATTCTTTATGCCGGTGTTGGGCGCGTTATTTATCGGAGTTGCAGTTGCGCCCGCGAAC
GACATTTATAATGAACGTGAATTGCTCAACAGTATGAACATTTCGCAGCCTACCGTAGTGTTTGTTTCCA
AAAAGGGGTTGCAAAAAATTTTGAACGTGCAAAAAAAATTACCAATAATCCAGAAAATTATTATCATGGA
TTCTAAAACGGATTACCAGGGATTTCAGTCGATGTACACGTTCGTCACATCTCATCTACCTCCCGGTTTT
AATGAATACGATTTTGTACCAGAGTCCTTTGATCGTGACAAAACAATTGCACTGATAATGAATTCCTCTG
GATCTACTGGGTTACCTAAGGGTGTGGCCCTTCCGCATAGAACTGCCTGCGTCAGATTCTCGCATGCCAG
AGATCCTATTTTTGGCAATCAAATCATTCCGGATACTGCGATTTTAAGTGTTGTTCCATTCCATCACGGT
TTTGGAATGTTTACTACACTCGGATATTTGATATGTGGATTTCGAGTCGTCTTAATGTATAGATTTGAAG
AAGAGCTGTTTTTACGATCCCTTCAGGATTACAAAATTCAAAGTGCGTTGCTAGTACCAACCCTATTTTC
ATTCTTCGCCAAAAGCACTCTGATTGACAAATACGATTTATCTAATTTACACGAAATTGCTTCTGGGGGC
GCACCTCTTTCGAAAGAAGTCGGGGAAGCGGTTGCAAAACGCTTCCATCTTCCAGGGATACGACAAGGAT
ATGGGCTCACTGAGACTACATCAGCTATTCTGATTACACCCGAGGGGGATGATAAACCGGGCGCGGTCGG
TAAAGTTGTTCCATTTTTTGAAGCGAAGGTTGTGGATCTGGATACCGGGAAAACGCTGGGCGTTAATCAG
AGAGGCGAATTATGTGTCAGAGGACCTATGATTATGTCCGGTTATGTAAACAATCCGGAAGCGACCAACG
CCTTGATTGACAAGGATGGATGGCTACATTCTGGAGACATAGCTTACTGGGACGAGGACGAACACTTCTT
CATAGTTGACCGCTTGAAGTCTTTAATTAAATACAAAGGATATCAGGTGGCCCCCGCTGAATTGGAATCG
ATATTGTTACAACACCCCAACATCTTCGACGCGGGCGTGGCAGGTCTGCCCGACGATGACGCCGGTGAAC
TTCCCGCCGCCGTTGTTGTTTTGGAGCACGGAAAGACGATGACGGAAAAAGAGATCGTGGATTACGTCGC
CAGTCAAGTAACAACCGCGAAAAAGTTGCGCGGAGGAGTTGTGTTTGTGGACGAAGTACCGAAAGGTCTT
ACCGGAAAACTCGACGCAAGAAAAATCAGAGAGATCCTCATAAAGGCCAAGAAGGGCGGAAAGTCCAAAT
TGTAAGCTTGATCCCCCGTCGACAGCTAGCTATATCATCAATTTATGTATTACACATAATATCGCACTCA
GTCTTTCATCTACGGCAATGTACCAGCTGATATAATCAGTTATTGAAATATTTCTGAATTTAAACTTGCA
TCAATAAATTTATGTTTTTGCTTGGACTATAATACCTGACTTGTTATTTTATCAATAAATATTTAAACTA
TATTTCTTTCAAGATCGCTACTATGAGACCGCAGCTGGCACGACAGGTTTCCCGACTGGAAAGCGGGCAG
TGAGCGCAACGCAATTAATGTGAGTTAGCTCACTCATTAGGCACCCCAGGCTTTACACTTTATGCTTCCG
GCTCGTATGTTGTGTGGAATTGTGAGCGGATAACAATTTCACACAGGAAACAGCTATGACCATGATTACG
CCAAGCTTGCATGCCTGCAGGTCGACTCTAGAGGATCCCCGGGTACCGAGCTCGAATTCACTGGCCGTCG
TTTTACAACGTCGTGACTGGGAAAACCCTGGCGTTACCCAACTTAATCGCCTTGCAGCACATCCCCCTTT
CGCCAGCTGGCGTAATAGCGAAGAGGCCCGCACCGATCGCCCTTCCCAACAGTTGCGCAGCCTGAATGGC
GAATGGCGCCTGATGCGGTATTTTCTCCTTACGCATCTGTGCGGTATTTCACACCGCATATGGTGCACTC
TCAGTACAATCTGCTCTGATGCCGCATAGTTAAGCCAGCCCCGACACCCGCCAACACCCGCTGACGCGCC
CTGACGGGCTTGTCTGCTCCCGGCATCCGCTTACAGACAAGCTGTGACGGTCTCAGGGACACGAAGTGAT
CCGTTTAAACTATCAGTGTTTGACAGGATATATTGGCGGGTAAACCTAAGAGAAAAGAGCGTTTATTAGA
ATAATCGGATATTTAAAAGGGCGTGAAAAGGTTTATCCGTTCGTCCATTTGTATGTGCCAGCCGCCTTTG
CGACGCTCACCGGGCTGGTTGCCCTCGCCGCTGGGCTGGCGGCCGTCTATGGCCCTGCAAACGCGCCAGA
AACGCCGTCGAAGCCGTGTGCGAGACACCGCGGCCGCCGGCGTTGTGGATACCTCGCGGAAAACTTGGCC
CTCACTGACAGATGAGGGGCGGACGTTGACACTTGAGGGGCCGACTCACCCGGCGCGGCGTTGACAGATG
AGGGGCAGGCTCGATTTCGGCCGGCGACGTGGAGCTGGCCAGCCTCGCAAATCGGCGAAAACGCCTGATT
TTACGCGAGTTTCCCACAGATGATGTGGACAAGCCTGGGGATAAGTGCCCTGCGGTATTGACACTTGAGG
GGCGCGACTACTGACAGATGAGGGGCGCGATCCTTGACACTTGAGGGGCAGAGTGCTGACAGATGAGGGG
CGCACCTATTGACATTTGAGGGGCTGTCCACAGGCAGAAAATCCAGCATTTGCAAGGGTTTCCGCCCGTT
TTTCGGCCACCGCTAACCTGTCTTTTAACCTGCTTTTAAACCAATATTTATAAACCTTGTTTTTAACCAG
GGCTGCGCCCTGTGCGCGTGACCGCGCACGCCGAAGGGGGGTGCCCCCCCTTCTCGAACCCTCCCGGCCC
GCTAACGCGGGCCTCCCATCCCCCCAGGGGCTGCGCCCCTCGGCCGCGAACGGCCTCACCCCAAAAATGG
CAGCGCTGGCCAATTCCCGAGTGCGCGGAACCCCTATTTGTTTATTTTTCTAAATACATTCAAATATGTA
TCCGCTCATGAGACAATAACCCTGATAAATGCTTCAATAATATTGAAAAAGGAAGAGTATGGCTAAAATG
AGAATATCACCGGAATTGAAAAAACTGATCGAAAAATACCGCTGCGTAAAAGATACGGAAGGAATGTCTC
CTGCTAAGGTATATAAGCTGGTGGGAGAAAATGAAAACCTATATTTAAAAATGACGGACAGCCGGTATAA
AGGGACCACCTATGATGTGGAACGGGAAAAGGACATGATGCTATGGCTGGAAGGAAAGCTGCCTGTTCCA
AAGGTCCTGCACTTTGAACGGCATGATGGCTGGAGCAATCTGCTCATGAGTGAGGCCGATGGCGTCCTTT
GCTCGGAAGAGTATGAAGATGAACAAAGCCCTGAAAAGATTATCGAGCTGTATGCGGAGTGCATCAGGCT
CTTTCACTCCATCGACATATCGGATTGTCCCTATACGAATAGCTTAGACAGCCGCTTAGCCGAATTGGAT
TACTTACTGAATAACGATCTGGCCGATGTGGATTGCGAAAACTGGGAAGAGGACACTCCATTTAAAGATC
CGCGCGAGCTGTATGATTTTTTAAAGACGGAAAAGCCCGAAGAGGAACTTGTCTTTTCCCACGGCGACCT
GGGAGACAGCAACATCTTTGTGAAAGATGGCAAAGTAAGTGGCTTTATTGATCTTGGGAGAAGCGGCAGG
GCGGACAAGTGGTATGACATTGCCTTCTGCGTCCGGTCGCTCAGGGAGGATATCGGGGAAGAACAGTATG
TCGAGCTATTTTTTGACTTACTGGGGATCAAGCCTGATTGGGAGAAAATAAAATATTATATTTTACTGGA
TGAATTGTTTTAGCTGTCAGACCAAGTTTACTCATATATACTTTAGATTGATTTAAAACTTCATTTTTAA
TTTAAAAGGATCTAGGTGAAGATCCTTTTTGATAATCTCATGACCAAAATCCCTTAACGTGAGTTTTCGT
TCCACTGAGCGTCAGACCCCGTAGAAAAGATCAAAGGATCTTCTTGAGATCCTTTTTTTCTGCGCGTAAT
CTGCTGCTTGCAAACAAAAAAACCACCGCTACCAGCGGTGGTTTGTTTGCCGGATCAAGAGCTACCAACT
CTTTTTCCGAAGGTAACTGGCTTCAGCAGAGCGCAGATACCAAATACTGTTCTTCTAGTGTAGCCGTAGT
TAGGCCACCACTTCAAGAACTCTGTAGCACCGCCTACATACCTCGCTCTGCTAATCCTGTTACCAGTGGC
TGCTGCCAGTGGCGATAAGTCGTGTCTTACCGGGTTGGACTCAAGACGATAGTTACCGGATAAGGCGCAG
CGGTCGGGCTGAACGGGGGGTTCGTGCACACAGCCCAGCTTGGAGCGAACGACCTACACCGAACTGAGAT
ACCTACAGCGTGAGCTATGAGAAAGCGCCACGCTTCCCGAAGGGAGAAAGGCGGACAGGTATCCGGTAAG
CGGCAGGGTCGGAACAGGAGAGCGCACGAGGGAGCTTCCAGGGGGAAACGCCTGGTATCTTTATAGTCCT
GTCGGGTTTCGCCACCTCTGACTTGAGCGTCGATTTTTGTGATGCTCGTCAGGGGGGCGGAGCCTATGGA
AAAACGCCAGCAACGCGGCCTTTTTACGGTTCCTGGCAGATCCTAGATGTGGCGCAACGATGCCGGCGAC
AAGCAGGAGCGCACCGACTTCTTCCGCATCAAGTGTTTTGGCTCTCAGGCCGAGGCCCACGGCAAGTATT
TGGGCAAGGGGTCGCTGGTATTCGTGCAGGGCAAGATTCGGAATACCAAGTACGAGAAGGACGGCCAGAC
GGTCTACGGGACCGACTTCATTGCCGATAAGGTGGATTATCTGGACACCAAGGCACCAGGCGGGTCAAAT
CAGGAATAAGGGCACATTGCCCCGGCGTGAGTCGGGGCAATCCCGCAAGGAGGGTGAATGAATCGGACGT
TTGACCGGAAGGCATACAGGCAAGAACTGATCGACGCGGGGTTTTCCGCCGAGGATGCCGAAACCATCGC
AAGCCGCACCGTCATGCGTGCGCCCCGCGAAACCTTCCAGTCCGTCGGCTCGATGGTCCAGCAAGCTACG
GCCAAGATCGAGCGCGACAGCGTGCAACTGGCTCCCCCTGCCCTGCCCGCGCCATCGGCCGCCGTGGAGC
GTTCGCGTCGTCTTGAACAGGAGGCGGCAGGTTTGGCGAAGTCGATGACCATCGACACGCGAGGAACTAT
GACGACCAAGAAGCGAAAAACCGCCGGCGAGGACCTGGCAAAACAGGTCAGCGAGGCCAAGCAGGCCGCG
TTGCTGAAACACACGAAGCAGCAGATCAAGGAAATGCAGCTTTCCTTGTTCGATATTGCGCCGTGGCCGG
ACACGATGCGAGCGATGCCAAACGACACGGCCCGCTCTGCCCTGTTCACCACGCGCAACAAGAAAATCCC
GCGCGAGGCGCTGCAAAACAAGGTCATTTTCCACGTCAACAAGGACGTGAAGATCACCTACACCGGCGTC
GAGCTGCGGGCCGACGATGACGAACTGGTGTGGCAGCAGGTGTTGGAGTACGCGAAGCGCACCCCTATCG
GCGAGCCGATCACCTTCACGTTCTACGAGCTTTGCCAGGACCTGGGCTGGTCGATCAATGGCCGGTATTA
CACGAAGGCCGAGGAATGCCTGTCGCGCCTACAGGCGACGGCGATGGGCTTCACGTCCGACCGCGTTGGG
CACCTGGAATCGGTGTCGCTGCTGCACCGCTTCCGCGTCCTGGACCGTGGCAAGAAAACGTCCCGTTGCC
AGGTCCTGATCGACGAGGAAATCGTCGTGCTGTTTGCTGGCGACCACTACACGAAATTCATATGGGAGAA
GTACCGCAAGCTGTCGCCGACGGCCCGACGGATGTTCGACTATTTCAGCTCGCACCGGGAGCCGTACCCG
CTCAAGCTGGAAACCTTCCGCCTCATGTGCGGATCGGATTCCACCCGCGTGAAGAAGTGGCGCGAGCAGG
TCGGCGAAGCCTGCGAAGAGTTGCGAGGCAGCGGCCTGGTGGAACACGCCTGGGTCAATGATGACCTGGT
GCATTGCAAACGCTAGGGCCTTGTGGGGTCAGTTCCGGCTGGGGGTTCAGCAGCCCCTGCTCGGATCTGT
TGGACCGGACAGTAGTCATGGTTGATGGGCTGCCTGTATCGAGTGGTGATTTTGTGCCGAGCTGCCGGTC
GGGGAGCTGTTGGCTGGCTGGTGGCAGGATATATTGTGGTGTAAACAAATTGACGCTTAGACAACTTAAT
AACACATTGCGGACGTTTTTAATGTACTGGGGTTGAACACTCT
